Addgene plasmid #131984: pDONR221_SLC26A10
Purpose: Gateway entry clone with codon-optimized ORF sequence for subcloning into custom expression vectors
Depositing lab: RESOLUTE Consortium & Giulio Superti-Furga. Depositing organization: CeMM Research Center for Molecular Medicine. Publication: The RESOLUTE consortium: unlocking SLC transporters for drug discovery. Superti-Furga G, Lackner D, Wiedmer T, Ingles-Prieto A, Barbosa B, Girardi E, Goldmann U, Gurtl B, Klavins K, Klimek C, Lindinger S, Lineiro-Retes E, Muller AC, Onstein S, Redinger G, Reil D, Sedlyarov V, Wolf G, Crawford M, Everley R, ... Steppan CM. Nat Rev Drug Discov. 2020 Jul;19(7):429-430. doi: 10.1038/d41573-020-00056-6. PubMed 32265506.
Backbone
  Vector backbone: pDONR221
  Backbone manufacturer: Thermo Fisher Scientific
  Backbone size w/o insert (bp): 2550
  Vector type: Mammalian Expression
Growth in bacteria
  Bacterial resistance: Kanamycin, 50 μg/mL
  Growth temperature: 37°C
  Growth strain: Stbl3
  Copy number: High Copy
Gene/Insert
  Gene/Insert name: SLC26A10
  Species: H. sapiens (human)
  Insert size (bp): 1689
  Entrez Gene: SLC26A10
  Cloning method: Gateway Cloning
  Sequencing primers: 5′ M13-fwd; 3′ M13-rev
Terms and licenses: Academic/Nonprofit Terms; Industry Terms
Depositor comments: For more information on the full Resolute plasmid collection, please see www.addgene.org/depositor-collections/re-solute/. Please provide your feedback on this plasmid to the RESOLUTE consortium by filling out their RESOLUTE repository feedback form: https://forms.office.com/Pages/ResponsePage.aspx?id=0e05yklzmkS7rjFGQL4N7z4feCLQvEJAmVcOCM_u885UN1JJRko0Ukg4TVQwNTZLOUxPQVJWT1NHUCQlQCN0PWcu
How to cite: pDONR221_SLC26A10 was a gift from RESOLUTE Consortium & Giulio Superti-Furga (Addgene plasmid # 131984 ; http://n2t.net/addgene:131984 ; RRID:Addgene_131984)
