[The description below was written by a language model from this plasmid's Addgene catalogue record and pLannotate feature annotations shown in this document.]
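Description:
pDONR221_SLC26A10 is a Gateway entry clone built on the pDONR221 backbone from Thermo Fisher Scientific, carrying a codon-optimized open reading frame for human SLC26A10, a member of the solute carrier 26 family annotated as a chloride/bicarbonate exchanger. The sequenced plasmid is 4,239 nt. It is propagated in E. coli from a high-copy ColE1/pUC-type origin and selected with kanamycin through an aminoglycoside phosphotransferase (KanR) gene.

The 1,689 bp SLC26A10 coding sequence sits between attL1 and attL2, the recombination sites produced when an insert is moved into a donor vector. These sites allow directional, frame-preserving transfer of the ORF into any attR-containing destination vector by an LR Clonase reaction. Upstream of attL1 lie the rrnB T1 and T2 transcription terminators, which shield the insert from read-through transcription originating in the backbone. A T7 promoter lies just outside attL2, oriented back toward the insert. The short lacI and lacZα fragments picked up by the annotation are backbone remnants rather than functional genes, and M13 forward and reverse priming sites are recorded for sequencing across the insert.

Although the catalogue lists the vector type as mammalian expression, no eukaryotic promoter or polyadenylation signal is annotated, so the plasmid is not itself an expression construct. No epitope tags or reporters are annotated, and the record does not say whether the ORF retains a stop codon. It serves as a shuttle source for the ORF, as the stated purpose of subcloning into custom expression vectors indicates. It belongs to a consortium collection of SLC transporter clones assembled to support transporter research and drug discovery.
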