Features (pLannotate 1.2.2; 10 found; start..end, strand, type, name):
    121..213     +  CDS            lacI (fragment): lac repressor; lacI; The lac repressor binds to the lac operator to inhibit transcription in E. coli. This inhibition can be relieved by adding lactose or isopropyl-β-D-thiogalactopyranoside (IPTG).
    268..295     -  terminator     rrnB T2 terminator: transcription terminator T2 from the E. coli rrnB gene
    427..470     +  terminator     rrnB T1 terminator: Escherichia coli rrnB; transcription terminator T1 from the E. coli rrnB gene
    517..553     -  CDS            lacZα (fragment): LacZα fragment of β-galactosidase; lacZ fragment
    569..668     +  protein_bind   attL1: mutant version of attL; recombination site for the Gateway® LR reaction LR Clonase™
    674..2362    +  CDS            SLC26A10: S2610_HUMAN - Experimental evidence at transcript level: Swiss-Prot protein existence level 2. Chloride/bicarbonate exchanger. From Homo sapiens (Human).
   2364..2463    -  protein_bind   attL2: mutant version of attL; recombination site for the Gateway® LR reaction LR Clonase™
   2481..2499    -  promoter       T7 promoter: promoter for bacteriophage T7 RNA polymerase
   2633..3442    +  CDS            KanR: aminoglycoside phosphotransferase; aph(3')-Ia; confers resistance to kanamycin in bacteria or G418 (Geneticin®) in eukaryotes
   3589..4177    +  rep_origin     ori: high-copy-number ColE1/pMB1/pBR322/pUC origin of replication
>Addgene plasmid #131984 | pDONR221_SLC26A10 | addgene full sequence | sequence record 260396 | Addgene NGS Result
CTTTCCTGCGTTATCCCCTGATTCTGTGGATAACCGTATTACCGCCTTTGAGTGAGCTGATACCGCTCGC
CGCAGCCGAACGACCGAGCGCAGCGAGTCAGTGAGCGAGGAAGCGGAAGAGCGCCCAATACGCAAACCGC
CTCTCCCCGCGCGTTGGCCGATTCATTAATGCAGCTGGCACGACAGGTTTCCCGACTGGAAAGCGGGCAG
TGAGCGCAACGCAATTAATACGCGTACCGCTAGCCAGGAAGAGTTTGTAGAAACGCAAAAAGGCCATCCG
TCAGGATGGCCTTCTGCTTAGTTTGATGCCTGGCAGTTTATGGCGGGCGTCCTGCCCGCCACCCTCCGGG
CCGTTGCTTCACAACGTTCAAATCCGCTCCCGGCGGATTTGTCCTACTCAGGAGAGCGTTCACCGACAAA
CAACAGATAAAACGAAAGGCCCAGTCTTCCGACTGAGCCTTTCGTTTTATTTGATGCCTGGCAGTTCCCT
ACTCTCGCGTTAACGCTAGCATGGATGTTTTCCCAGTCACGACGTTGTAAAACGACGGCCAGTCTTAAGC
TCGGGCCCCAAATAATGATTTTATTTTGACTGATAGTGACCTGTTCGTTGCAACACATTGATGAGCAATG
CTTTTTTATAATGCCAACTTTGTACAAAAAAGCAGGCTCCACCATGCGCCTGGACCTGGCCTCCCTGATG
TCTGCCCCAAAGAGCCTGGGCTCCGCCTTCAAGTCTTGGAGGCTGGATAAGGCACCAAGCCCACAGCACA
CCTTCCCATCCACATCTATCCCAGGAATGGCCTTTGCCCTGCTGGCAAGCGTGCCACCCGTGTTCGGCCT
GTACACCTCCTTCTTTCCCGTGCTGATCTATTCTCTGCTGGGAACAGGCCGCCACCTGTCCACCGGCACA
TTTGCCATCCTGTCTCTGATGACCGGAAGCGCCGTGGAGCGGCTGGTGCCTGAGCCACTGGTGGGCAACC
TGTCTGGCATCGAGAAGGAGCAGCTGGACGCACAGAGGGTGGGAGTGGCAGCAGCCGTGGCCTTTGGCTC
CGGCGCCCTGATGCTGGGCATGTTCGTGCTGCAGCTGGGCGTGCTGTCCACCTTTCTGTCTGAGCCCGTG
GTGAAGGCCCTGACATCCGGAGCCGCCCTGCACGTGCTGCTGAGCCAGCTGCCATCCCTGCTGGGCCTGT
CTCTGCCCAGACAGATCGGCTGCTTCTCCCTGTTTAAGACCCTGGCCTCTCTGCTGACAGCCCTGCCAAG
GAGCTCCCCTGCAGAGCTGACCATCTCTGCCCTGAGCCTGGCCCTGCTGGTGCCTGTGAAGGAGCTGAAC
GTGCGGTTCAGAGACAGGCTGCCCACACCTATCCCAGGAGAGGTGGTGCTGGTGCTGCTGGCAAGCGTGC
TGTGCTTCACCTCTAGCGTGGATACAAGATACCAGGTGCAGATCGTGGGACTGCTGCCAGGAGGATTTCC
ACAGCCTCTGCTGCCTAATCTGGCCGAGCTGCCAAGGATCCTGGCCGACAGCCTGCCTATCGCCCTGGTG
TCCTTCGCCGTGAGCGCCTCCCTGGCAAGCATCCACGCCGACAAGTACTCCTATACCATCGATTCTAACC
AGGAGTTTCTGGCCCACGGCGCCTCCAATCTGATCTCCTCTCTGTTCAGCTGCTTTCCCAACTCCGCCAC
CCTGGCCACCACAAATCTGCTGGTGGATGCAGGAGGCAAGACCCAGCTGGCAGGACTGTTTTCTTGTACA
GTGGTGCTGAGCGTGCTGCTGTGGCTGGGACCCTTCTTTTACTATCTGCCTAAGGCCGTGCTGGCCTGCA
TCAACATCAGCTCCATGCGCCAGGTGTTCTGTCAGATGCAGGAGCTGCCTCAGCTGTGGCACATCTCTCG
GGTGGACTTTCTGCTGCAGGTGCCAGGCCTGTGCATCCTGAGCTACCCAACCCCCCTGTATTTCGGCACA
AGAGGCCAGTTTAGGTGTAATCTGGAGTGGCACCTGGGACTGGGAGAGGGAGAGAAGGAGACCAGCAAGC
CTGATGGACCAATGGTGGCAGTGGCAGAGCCTGTGAGAGTGGTGGTGCTGGACTTCTCCGGAGTGACATT
TGCCGATGCAGCAGGAGCAAGGGAGGTGGTGCAGGTGCGCGAGCGGCTGGCAAGCAGATGCAGGGACGCA
AGGATCAGGCTGCTGCTGGCACAGTGTAATGCCCTGGTGCAGGGCACCCTGACAAGAGTGGGCCTGCTGG
ACAGGGTGACCCCAGATCAGCTGTTCGTGAGCGTGCAGGATGCAGCAGCATATGCACTGGGATCCCTGCT
GAGGGGATCTAGCACACGGTCTGGCAGCCAGGAGGCCCTGGGCTGCGGCAAGGACCCAGCTTTCTTGTAC
AAAGTTGGCATTATAAGAAAGCATTGCTTATCAATTTGTTGCAACGAACAGGTCACTATCAGTCAAAATA
AAATCATTATTTGCCATCCAGCTGATATCCCCTATAGTGAGTCGTATTACATGGTCATAGCTGTTTCCTG
GCAGCTCTGGCCCGTGTCTCAAAATCTCTGATGTTACATTGCACAAGATAAAAATATATCATCATGAACA
ATAAAACTGTCTGCTTACATAAACAGTAATACAAGGGGTGTTATGAGCCATATTCAACGGGAAACGTCGA
GGCCGCGATTAAATTCCAACATGGATGCTGATTTATATGGGTATAAATGGGCTCGCGATAATGTCGGGCA
ATCAGGTGCGACAATCTATCGCTTGTATGGGAAGCCCGATGCGCCAGAGTTGTTTCTGAAACATGGCAAA
GGTAGCGTTGCCAATGATGTTACAGATGAGATGGTCAGACTAAACTGGCTGACGGAATTTATGCCTCTTC
CGACCATCAAGCATTTTATCCGTACTCCTGATGATGCATGGTTACTCACCACTGCGATCCCCGGAAAAAC
AGCATTCCAGGTATTAGAAGAATATCCTGATTCAGGTGAAAATATTGTTGATGCGCTGGCAGTGTTCCTG
CGCCGGTTGCATTCGATTCCTGTTTGTAATTGTCCTTTTAACAGCGATCGCGTATTTCGTCTCGCTCAGG
CGCAATCACGAATGAATAACGGTTTGGTTGATGCGAGTGATTTTGATGACGAGCGTAATGGCTGGCCTGT
TGAACAAGTCTGGAAAGAAATGCATAAACTTTTGCCATTCTCACCGGATTCAGTCGTCACTCATGGTGAT
TTCTCACTTGATAACCTTATTTTTGACGAGGGGAAATTAATAGGTTGTATTGATGTTGGACGAGTCGGAA
TCGCAGACCGATACCAGGATCTTGCCATCCTATGGAACTGCCTCGGTGAGTTTTCTCCTTCATTACAGAA
ACGGCTTTTTCAAAAATATGGTATTGATAATCCTGATATGAATAAATTGCAGTTTCATTTGATGCTCGAT
GAGTTTTTCTAATCAGAATTGGTTAATTGGTTGTAACACTGGCAGAGCATTACGCTGACTTGACGGGACG
GCGCAAGCTCATGACCAAAATCCCTTAACGTGAGTTACGCGTCGTTCCACTGAGCGTCAGACCCCGTAGA
AAAGATCAAAGGATCTTCTTGAGATCCTTTTTTTCTGCGCGTAATCTGCTGCTTGCAAACAAAAAAACCA
CCGCTACCAGCGGTGGTTTGTTTGCCGGATCAAGAGCTACCAACTCTTTTTCCGAAGGTAACTGGCTTCA
GCAGAGCGCAGATACCAAATACTGTTCTTCTAGTGTAGCCGTAGTTAGGCCACCACTTCAAGAACTCTGT
AGCACCGCCTACATACCTCGCTCTGCTAATCCTGTTACCAGTGGCTGCTGCCAGTGGCGATAAGTCGTGT
CTTACCGGGTTGGACTCAAGACGATAGTTACCGGATAAGGCGCAGCGGTCGGGCTGAACGGGGGGTTCGT
GCACACAGCCCAGCTTGGAGCGAACGACCTACACCGAACTGAGATACCTACAGCGTGAGCTATGAGAAAG
CGCCACGCTTCCCGAAGGGAGAAAGGCGGACAGGTATCCGGTAAGCGGCAGGGTCGGAACAGGAGAGCGC
ACGAGGGAGCTTCCAGGGGGAAACGCCTGGTATCTTTATAGTCCTGTCGGGTTTCGCCACCTCTGACTTG
AGCGTCGATTTTTGTGATGCTCGTCAGGGGGGCGGAGCCTATGGAAAAACGCCAGCAACGCGGCCTTTTT
ACGGTTCCTGGCCTTTTGCTGGCCTTTTGCTCACATGTT
