>Addgene plasmid #131984 | pDONR221_SLC26A10 | depositor partial sequence | sequence record 253368 | Codon-optimized ORF of SLC26A10
ATGCGCCTGGACCTGGCCTCCCTGATGTCTGCCCCAAAGAGCCTGGGCTCCGCCTTCAAGTCTTGGAGGC
TGGATAAGGCACCAAGCCCACAGCACACCTTCCCATCCACATCTATCCCAGGAATGGCCTTTGCCCTGCT
GGCAAGCGTGCCACCCGTGTTCGGCCTGTACACCTCCTTCTTTCCCGTGCTGATCTATTCTCTGCTGGGA
ACAGGCCGCCACCTGTCCACCGGCACATTTGCCATCCTGTCTCTGATGACCGGAAGCGCCGTGGAGCGGC
TGGTGCCTGAGCCACTGGTGGGCAACCTGTCTGGCATCGAGAAGGAGCAGCTGGACGCACAGAGGGTGGG
AGTGGCAGCAGCCGTGGCCTTTGGCTCCGGCGCCCTGATGCTGGGCATGTTCGTGCTGCAGCTGGGCGTG
CTGTCCACCTTTCTGTCTGAGCCCGTGGTGAAGGCCCTGACATCCGGAGCCGCCCTGCACGTGCTGCTGA
GCCAGCTGCCATCCCTGCTGGGCCTGTCTCTGCCCAGACAGATCGGCTGCTTCTCCCTGTTTAAGACCCT
GGCCTCTCTGCTGACAGCCCTGCCAAGGAGCTCCCCTGCAGAGCTGACCATCTCTGCCCTGAGCCTGGCC
CTGCTGGTGCCTGTGAAGGAGCTGAACGTGCGGTTCAGAGACAGGCTGCCCACACCTATCCCAGGAGAGG
TGGTGCTGGTGCTGCTGGCAAGCGTGCTGTGCTTCACCTCTAGCGTGGATACAAGATACCAGGTGCAGAT
CGTGGGACTGCTGCCAGGAGGATTTCCACAGCCTCTGCTGCCTAATCTGGCCGAGCTGCCAAGGATCCTG
GCCGACAGCCTGCCTATCGCCCTGGTGTCCTTCGCCGTGAGCGCCTCCCTGGCAAGCATCCACGCCGACA
AGTACTCCTATACCATCGATTCTAACCAGGAGTTTCTGGCCCACGGCGCCTCCAATCTGATCTCCTCTCT
GTTCAGCTGCTTTCCCAACTCCGCCACCCTGGCCACCACAAATCTGCTGGTGGATGCAGGAGGCAAGACC
CAGCTGGCAGGACTGTTTTCTTGTACAGTGGTGCTGAGCGTGCTGCTGTGGCTGGGACCCTTCTTTTACT
ATCTGCCTAAGGCCGTGCTGGCCTGCATCAACATCAGCTCCATGCGCCAGGTGTTCTGTCAGATGCAGGA
GCTGCCTCAGCTGTGGCACATCTCTCGGGTGGACTTTCTGCTGCAGGTGCCAGGCCTGTGCATCCTGAGC
TACCCAACCCCCCTGTATTTCGGCACAAGAGGCCAGTTTAGGTGTAATCTGGAGTGGCACCTGGGACTGG
GAGAGGGAGAGAAGGAGACCAGCAAGCCTGATGGACCAATGGTGGCAGTGGCAGAGCCTGTGAGAGTGGT
GGTGCTGGACTTCTCCGGAGTGACATTTGCCGATGCAGCAGGAGCAAGGGAGGTGGTGCAGGTGCGCGAG
CGGCTGGCAAGCAGATGCAGGGACGCAAGGATCAGGCTGCTGCTGGCACAGTGTAATGCCCTGGTGCAGG
GCACCCTGACAAGAGTGGGCCTGCTGGACAGGGTGACCCCAGATCAGCTGTTCGTGAGCGTGCAGGATGC
AGCAGCATATGCACTGGGATCCCTGCTGAGGGGATCTAGCACACGGTCTGGCAGCCAGGAGGCCCTGGGC
TGCGGCAAG
